Addgene plasmid #136113: PROM5_MpEF1a
Purpose: Strong promoter from MpEF1a, that drives expression everywhere in Mp gemmae but stronger in the notches
Depositing lab: Jim Haseloff. Depositing organization: University of Cambridge. Publication: Systematic tools for reprogramming plant gene expression in a simple model, Marchantia polymorpha. Sauret-Gueto S, Frangedakis E, Silvestri L, Rebmann M, Tomaselli M, Markel K, Delmans M, West A, Patron NJ, Haseloff J. ACS Synth Biol. 2020 Mar 12. doi: 10.1021/acssynbio.9b00511. PubMed 32163700.
Backbone
  Vector backbone: pUAP4
  Vector type: Plant Expression, Synthetic Biology
Growth in bacteria
  Bacterial resistance: Chloramphenicol, 25 μg/mL
  Growth temperature: 37°C
  Growth strain: DH5alpha
  Copy number: High Copy
Gene/Insert
  Gene/Insert name: PROM5_MpEF1a Mapoly0024s0116
  Species: Marchantia polymorpha
  Mutation: BsaI/ SapI domesticated
  Cloning method: Restriction Enzyme; 5′ cloning site BsaI (destroyed during cloning); 3′ cloning site BsaI (destroyed during cloning)
  Sequencing primers: 5′ n/a
Depositor comments: Please visit https://www.biorxiv.org/content/10.1101/2020.02.29.971002v1 for bioRxiv preprint.
How to cite: PROM5_MpEF1a was a gift from Jim Haseloff (Addgene plasmid # 136113 ; http://n2t.net/addgene:136113 ; RRID:Addgene_136113)
