[The description below was written by a language model from this plasmid's Addgene catalogue record and pLannotate feature annotations shown in this document.]
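Description:
PROM5_MpEF1a is a Level 0 style DNA part plasmid for plant synthetic biology, carrying a promoter from the Marchantia polymorpha EF1a gene (gene model Mapoly0024s0116) in the pUAP4 backbone. The "PROM5" designation suggests a part that combines the promoter with the 5′ untranslated region in the common plant Golden Gate/Loop syntax, although the record does not spell this out. The sequence was domesticated to remove internal BsaI and SapI sites, so the part stays intact in Type IIS assembly reactions that use these enzymes. It was inserted via BsaI sites that were destroyed during cloning.

The sequenced plasmid is 3,795 nt, and automated annotation recognised only backbone elements. These are a high-copy ColE1/pUC-type origin for propagation in E. coli, a chloramphenicol acetyltransferase (cat) gene with its own promoter for chloramphenicol selection, and three bacterial terminators: the his operon terminator, lambda t0 and a further putative terminator. The terminators presumably insulate the cloning region and marker from read-through transcription. The Marchantia promoter is not annotated in the feature table and most likely lies in the unannotated stretch upstream of the his operon terminator. The plasmid has no plant selection marker, coding sequence or T-DNA borders, so it is a storage and donor vector, not a transformation construct.

According to the record, the MpEF1a promoter is strong and drives expression throughout Marchantia gemmae, with higher activity in the notches. It is typically combined with coding sequences, tags and terminators in higher-level assemblies to give strong, broadly distributed transgene expression in this liverwort model.
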