Features (pLannotate 1.2.2; 6 found; start..end, strand, type, name):
   1592..1649    +  terminator     his operon terminator: This putative transcriptin terminator from the E. coli his operon has a 2-bp deletion introduced during synthesis. Its efficiency has not been determined.
   1844..2432    -  rep_origin     ori: high-copy-number ColE1/pMB1/pBR322/pUC origin of replication
   2615..2709    -  terminator     lambda t0 terminator: transcription terminator from phage lambda
   2733..3389    -  CDS            cat: CAT_ECOLX - Experimental evidence at protein level: Swiss-Prot protein existence level 1. This enzyme is an effector of chloramphenicol resistance in bacteria. From Escherichia coli. This protein is used as a marker in many commonly used cloning vectors, such as pACYC184.
   3390..3487    -  promoter       cat promoter: promoter of the E. coli cat gene encoding chloramphenicol acetyltransferase
   3573..3616    -  terminator     bacterial terminator: putative bacterial transcription terminator
>Addgene plasmid #136113 | PROM5_MpEF1a | addgene full sequence | sequence record 275131 | Addgene NGS Result
GTCTTCGATTTTTGATTGTTAACGGGTATCGATATTTGGGTAACTTAAAAAGAATTTGCTAAAGATCTTA
AAAAACAGATTAAAAAAACCTTTCAAAATAGCTAATCCTTTAAATCCGTTTCACAATATAATGCTCATTG
ATGATAATCGAAAAGATTCCATTTTAAAGTGCATATAAATTGCTTAATTATCTCTTTCTGTCTCGTAATA
TTTTGTTCTCTCCTATTGGATCGGACCCGCATCTTCTCGATCAGTTCACTATACTAATATTTGGTCAACT
TCAAGAGAGATTAGAACTTCGTTCTCCAAAGTGTAAAGGCCGACAAGCAGAAAAGGAAACTTCAATCAGA
AGCCTTCTAGGTTTTCCCGCGTCCCAAAAAGCGAAGGGAGGACGGGGAGGACGGTGAGGCCAGAAGAAGA
AAGCAACAGTAAAATCTCATGTGATTGCGTGCATGTCATGGATCTATGGGATGCTAGTCCACCGTTTGGA
AGTATGTGCAGAAGGAGAAAGGCGCGGGAGGCCAAAAGCGACTTCGGCCACCTCTCTACTTTCTAGAAAG
TTTGCTCGCAGCTTGTAATAAGCGCGGAAAAGGTACTCGAAAAACCGGAGCAATCGGTGTGGTATCAGCA
GTCGGGTTCGCTAAACCTACGTCTTCTTATTTTGGAATGTTAAATTGAAAGGGCGTGCCGGCCCTAAGCA
CGGACGATGTGACAGACGGAGGAGTGTGAGCAATTCGGATGACGATGCTGGCCGGCAGTCACGACAAAGA
GTCCGAAGGGGCATGGACAGGGCAATATATAAATGGAAAAGAGGCTTTGAATATTCCTAACCCTTCGTCG
TCGGCCTCCCAACTTGCCCTCGCATGCTGAATTGGCCGCCTATCTGCGAATGGCCGGCCGCCGACCCTAA
GTCGCAATAACTTGAACGGAGCCGATGCAAAGTCCTTATCGAACGCTCGTTATTATAAACGGGGCAGACC
TAGGTATTTAATTATATCAAAACCCTCCGCAATTTCGCTAATCATTCCCTAATTTCTTCTACTTTGGCGT
CTAGTGCTGTGGTCGCGCTTGCTCTCAAAGCTCGCTGGGAGGCAGTGGAGCGTCTGGCTTAAAATCGATC
GCCGCAACCCTAGAGTTCCTTTCACTTCTTTCTCTCTTGCGTGGAGAGCATCGACATCGAGGAGCTGCAT
CTTGTCTTCTGGTATGCGCCTTGTGCCCTCGTCTCTGTACGTCGTTACGATTGCTCGATATTGTGATTGT
CTAGACCTGAAACCCGACTGGAGCTTTTACGTGGTGTCGATTGGGGCCTCGAGCGAGTGATTTTTTAGGT
TCGTTTTAGCCAAGTACATCCCACTTTGGTCAGTCCTGTTATCTCGGTAAGGTGTTCAGTTCGGTCACTG
GTGCGGAGGTGCCTCGTAAGTTTCCTGCATGATAGATTTGTCTATCCTTGACTTGAAGAGGAGTCGAAGG
TCAGCGAGGTTGGCTGTGTGCTATGGACGTCGGTGCTCCTTGGTTCCGTGCTTCTATGGGTGTTGCCTCA
ACAGTATTGATGTGCCTGCAGAAAGGTTGTCACCAATGCGAGACCCTGCAGTCCGGCAAAAAAGGGCAAG
GTGTCACCACCCTGCCCTTTTTCTTTAAAACCGAAAAGATTACTTCGCGTTATGCAGGCTTCCTCGCTCA
CTGACTCGCTGCGCTCGGTCGTTCGGCTGCGGCGAGCGGTATCAGCTCACTCAAAGGCGGTAATACGGTT
ATCCACAGAATCAGGGGATAACGCAGGAAAGAACATGTGAGCAAAAGGCCAGCAAAAGGCCAGGAACCGT
AAAAAGGCCGCGTTGCTGGCGTTTTTCCACAGGCTCCGCCCCCCTGACGAGCATCACAAAAATCGACGCT
CAAGTCAGAGGTGGCGAAACCCGACAGGACTATAAAGATACCAGGCGTTTCCCCCTGGAAGCTCCCTCGT
GCGCTCTCCTGTTCCGACCCTGCCGCTTACCGGATACCTGTCCGCCTTTCTCCCTTCGGGAAGCGTGGCG
CTTTCTCATAGCTCACGCTGTAGGTATCTCAGTTCGGTGTAGGTCGTTCGCTCCAAGCTGGGCTGTGTGC
ACGAACCCCCCGTTCAGCCCGACCGCTGCGCCTTATCCGGTAACTATCGTCTTGAGTCCAACCCGGTAAG
ACACGACTTATCGCCACTGGCAGCAGCCACTGGTAACAGGATTAGCAGAGCGAGGTATGTAGGCGGTGCT
ACAGAGTTCTTGAAGTGGTGGCCTAACTACGGCTACACTAGAAGAACAGTATTTGGTATCTGCGCTCTGC
TGAAGCCAGTTACCTTCGGAAAAAGAGTTGGTAGCTCTTGATCCGGCAAACAAACCACCGCTGGTAGCGG
TGGTTTTTTTGTTTGCAAGCAGCAGATTACGCGCAGAAAAAAAGGATCTCAAGAAGATCCTTTGATCTTT
TCTACGGGGTCTGACGCTCAGTGGAACGAAAACTCACGTTAAGGGATTTTGGTCATGAGATTATCAAAAA
GGATCTTCACCTAGATCCTTTTAAATTAAAAATGAAGTTTTAAATCAATCTAAAGTATATATGAGTAAAC
TTGGTCTGACAGCTCGAGGCTTGGATTCTCACCAATAAAAAACGCCCGGCGGCAACCGAGCGTTCTGAAC
AAATCCAGATGGAGTTCTGAGGTCATTACTGGATCTATCAACAGGAGTCCAAGCGAGCTCGATATCAAAT
TACGCCCCGCCCTGCCACTCATCGCAGTACTGTTGTAATTCATTAAGCATTCTGCCGACATGGAAGCCAT
CACAAACGGCATGATGAACCTGAATCGCCAGCGGCATCAGCACCTTGTCGCCTTGCGTATAATATTTGCC
CATGGTGAAAACGGGGGCGAAGAAGTTGTCCATATTGGCCACGTTTAAATCAAAACTGGTGAAACTCACC
CAGGGATTGGCTGAGACGAAAAACATATTCTCAATAAACCCTTTAGGGAAATAGGCCAGGTTTTCACCGT
AACACGCCACATCTTGCGAATATATGTGTAGAAACTGCCGGAAATCGTCGTGGTATTCACTCCAGAGCGA
TGAAAACGTTTCAGTTTGCTCATGGAAAACGGTGTAACAAGGGTGAACACTATCCCATATCACCAGCTCA
CCGTCTTTCATTGCCATACGAAATTCCGGATGAGCATTCATCAGGCGGGCAAGAATGTGAATAAAGGCCG
GATAAAACTTGTGCTTATTTTTCTTTACGGTCTTTAAAAAGGCCGTAATATCCAGCTGAACGGTCTGGTT
ATAGGTACATTGAGCAACTGACTGAAATGCCTCAAAATGTTCTTTACGATGCCATTGGGATATATCAACG
GTGGTATATCCAGTGATTTTTTTCTCCATTTTAGCTTCCTTAGCTCCTGAAAATCTCGATAACTCAAAAA
ATACGCCCGGTAGTGATCTTATTTCATTATGGTGAAAGTTGGAACCTCTTACGTGCCCGATCAACTCGAG
TGCCACCTGACGTCTAAGAAACCATTATTATCATGACATTAACCTATAAAAATAGGCGTATCACGAGGCA
GAATTTCAGATAAAAAAAATCCTTAGCTTTCGCTAAGGATGATTTCTGGAATTCGGTCTCAGGAGCAAAT
GAGTCACACACATTGTTGAGAGACATATCAAAATAACTCAATTGTAAGGTAAGTTGATAGATTTCCCAGT
TAAATGCATTATTTTAACAATATTTGTATCTCAAATTTTCAAAATCATATCAAATTTGCAGATCTTGATG
ATGATTCACAACTCT
